Addgene plasmid #121246: pUC57-Kan_BR32_00101951
Purpose: Level 0 Golden-Gate compatible vector
Depositing lab: Sophien Kamoun. Depositing organization: Sainsbury Laboratory, Norwich. Publication: A Clone Resource of Magnaporthe oryzae Effectors That Share Sequence and Structural Similarities Across Host-Specific Lineages. Petit-Houdenot Y, Langner T, Harant A, Win J, Kamoun S. Mol Plant Microbe Interact. 2020 Aug;33(8):1032-1035. doi: 10.1094/MPMI-03-20-0052-A. Epub 2020 Jun 22. PubMed 32460610.
Backbone
  Vector backbone: pUC57-Kan
  Backbone size w/o insert (bp): 2626
  Vector type: Golden Gate
  Selectable markers: lacZ
Growth in bacteria
  Bacterial resistance: Kanamycin, 50 μg/mL
  Growth temperature: 37°C
  Growth strain: DH5alpha
  Copy number: High Copy
Gene/Insert
  Gene/Insert name: BR32_00101951
  Mutation: Magnaporthe oryzae
  Cloning method: Restriction Enzyme; 5′ cloning site EcoRV (unknown if destroyed); 3′ cloning site EcoRV (unknown if destroyed)
  Sequencing primers: 5′ M13Fw; 3′ M13Rv
Terms and licenses: Academic/Nonprofit Terms; Industry Terms: Not Available to Industry
How to cite: pUC57-Kan_BR32_00101951 was a gift from Sophien Kamoun (Addgene plasmid # 121246 ; http://n2t.net/addgene:121246 ; RRID:Addgene_121246)
