[The description below was written by a language model from this plasmid's Addgene catalogue record and pLannotate feature annotations shown in this document.]
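Description:
pUC57-Kan_BR32_00101951 is a small, high-copy E. coli cloning plasmid that serves as a Level 0 module for Golden Gate assembly. It is built on the pUC57-Kan backbone (2,626 bp without insert; the full sequence record is 2,872 nt, implying an insert of roughly 250 bp). Propagation relies on the pUC-type ColE1/pMB1 origin of replication, and selection is by kanamycin through the aph(3')-Ia aminoglycoside phosphotransferase gene, which the annotation places downstream of the bla (AmpR) promoter. Short remnants of bom, rop and lacI are also detected, as leftover backbone fragments rather than functional elements.

The insert is BR32_00101951, a sequence from Magnaporthe oryzae (the species is entered in the record's mutation field). The associated publication describes a clone resource of effectors from this fungus, so the insert is presumably one such candidate effector, although the record gives no further functional detail. It was placed into the EcoRV site of the backbone, and the record does not say whether the flanking sites survive. The feature table does not annotate the insert itself. There is an unannotated gap between the lacZα fragment and the lac operator/lac promoter/CAP site, which is consistent with the insert interrupting the lacZα region; lacZ is listed as a selectable marker, fitting blue/white screening. M13 forward and reverse primers flank the site for sequence verification. No eukaryotic promoter, tag or terminator is recorded, which is consistent with a Level 0 part. Such parts are meant to be released with type IIS enzymes and combined with other modules into higher-level expression constructs, although the specific enzyme and overhangs are not stated.
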