Features (pLannotate 1.2.2; 10 found; start..end, strand, type, name):
    137..236     +  misc_feature   bom (fragment): basis of mobility region from pBR322
    242..399     -  CDS            lacZα (fragment): LacZα fragment of β-galactosidase; lacZ fragment
    720..736     -  protein_bind   lac operator: The lac repressor binds to the lac operator to inhibit transcription in E. coli. This inhibition can be relieved by adding lactose or isopropyl-β-D-thiogalactopyranoside (IPTG). lac repressor encoded by lacI
    744..774     -  promoter       lac promoter: promoter for the E. coli lac operon
    789..810     -  protein_bind   CAP binding site: CAP binding activates transcription in the presence of cAMP. E. coli catabolite activator protein
    823..915     -  CDS            lacI (fragment): lac repressor; lacI; The lac repressor binds to the lac operator to inhibit transcription in E. coli. This inhibition can be relieved by adding lactose or isopropyl-β-D-thiogalactopyranoside (IPTG).
   1098..1686    -  rep_origin     ori: high-copy-number ColE1/pMB1/pBR322/pUC origin of replication
   1857..2672    -  CDS            KanR: aminoglycoside phosphotransferase; aph(3')-Ia; confers resistance to kanamycin in bacteria or G418 (Geneticin®) in eukaryotes
   2673..2777    -  promoter       AmpR promoter: bla
   2872..35      +  CDS            rop (fragment) (across the origin): Rop protein, which maintains plasmids at low copy number; rop
>Addgene plasmid #121246 | pUC57-Kan_BR32_00101951 | depositor full sequence | sequence record 231267 | pUC57-Kan_BR32_00101951 sequence 2872 bps
TCGCGCGTTTCGGTGATGACGGTGAAAACCTCTGACACATGCAGCTCCCGGAGACGGTCACAGCTTGTCT
GTAAGCGGATGCCGGGAGCAGACAAGCCCGTCAGGGCGCGTCAGCGGGTGTTGGCGGGTGTCGGGGCTGG
CTTAACTATGCGGCATCAGAGCAGATTGTACTGAGAGTGCACCATATGCGGTGTGAAATACCGCACAGAT
GCGTAAGGAGAAAATACCGCATCAGGCGCCATTCGCCATTCAGGCTGCGCAACTGTTGGGAAGGGCGATC
GGTGCGGGCCTCTTCGCTATTACGCCAGCTGGCGAAAGGGGGATGTGCTGCAAGGCGATTAAGTTGGGTA
ACGCCAGGGTTTTCCCAGTCACGACGTTGTAAAACGACGGCCAGTGAATTGACGCGTATTGGGATGGAAC
TTGGTCTCTAAGCTCAAATATCACAACCACCAACATGAACAGCAGTCAAAGTTTTAGAAGTAGTAGAAAC
AACACATTTATTAGAAGTAGAAACAACAGCACCACCAACATTTTTAGAACCACCAGCTTTAATACAAGCA
TGAGCAACTTCAGTACCAGATTTATCTCTAACAGAAACTTCACAATTATTAAAAGTATTAGAACCTTGAA
ATGGAACAGAAACCATTAGAGACCAAGTTCCATCCCAATGGCGCGCCGAGCTTGGCTCGAGCATGGTCAT
AGCTGTTTCCTGTGTGAAATTGTTATCCGCTCACAATTCCACACAACATACGAGCCGGAAGCATAAAGTG
TAAAGCCTGGGGTGCCTAATGAGTGAGCTAACTCACATTAATTGCGTTGCGCTCACTGCCCGCTTTCCAG
TCGGGAAACCTGTCGTGCCAGCTGCATTAATGAATCGGCCAACGCGCGGGGAGAGGCGGTTTGCGTATTG
GGCGCTCTTCCGCTTCCTCGCTCACTGACTCGCTGCGCTCGGTCGTTCGGCTGCGGCGAGCGGTATCAGC
TCACTCAAAGGCGGTAATACGGTTATCCACAGAATCAGGGGATAACGCAGGAAAGAACATGTGAGCAAAA
GGCCAGCAAAAGGCCAGGAACCGTAAAAAGGCCGCGTTGCTGGCGTTTTTCCATAGGCTCCGCCCCCCTG
ACGAGCATCACAAAAATCGACGCTCAAGTCAGAGGTGGCGAAACCCGACAGGACTATAAAGATACCAGGC
GTTTCCCCCTGGAAGCTCCCTCGTGCGCTCTCCTGTTCCGACCCTGCCGCTTACCGGATACCTGTCCGCC
TTTCTCCCTTCGGGAAGCGTGGCGCTTTCTCATAGCTCACGCTGTAGGTATCTCAGTTCGGTGTAGGTCG
TTCGCTCCAAGCTGGGCTGTGTGCACGAACCCCCCGTTCAGCCCGACCGCTGCGCCTTATCCGGTAACTA
TCGTCTTGAGTCCAACCCGGTAAGACACGACTTATCGCCACTGGCAGCAGCCACTGGTAACAGGATTAGC
AGAGCGAGGTATGTAGGCGGTGCTACAGAGTTCTTGAAGTGGTGGCCTAACTACGGCTACACTAGAAGAA
CAGTATTTGGTATCTGCGCTCTGCTGAAGCCAGTTACCTTCGGAAAAAGAGTTGGTAGCTCTTGATCCGG
CAAACAAACCACCGCTGGTAGCGGTGGTTTTTTTGTTTGCAAGCAGCAGATTACGCGCAGAAAAAAAGGA
TCTCAAGAAGATCCTTTGATCTTTTCTACGGGGTCTGACGCTCAGTGGAACGAAAACTCACGTTAAGGGA
TTTTGGTCATGAGATTATCAAAAAGGATCTTCACCTAGATCCTTTTAAATTAAAAATGAAGTTTTAAATC
AATCTAAAGTATATATGAGTAAACTTGGTCTGACAGTTAGAAAAACTCATCGAGCATCAAATGAAACTGC
AATTTATTCATATCAGGATTATCAATACCATATTTTTGAAAAAGCCGTTTCTGTAATGAAGGAGAAAACT
CACCGAGGCAGTTCCATAGGATGGCAAGATCCTGGTATCGGTCTGCGATTCCGACTCGTCCAACATCAAT
ACAACCTATTAATTTCCCCTCGTCAAAAATAAGGTTATCAAGTGAGAAATCACCATGAGTGACGACTGAA
TCCGGTGAGAATGGCAAAAGTTTATGCATTTCTTTCCAGACTTGTTCAACAGGCCAGCCATTACGCTCGT
CATCAAAATCACTCGCATCAACCAAACCGTTATTCATTCGTGATTGCGCCTGAGCGAGACGAAATACGCG
ATCGCTGTTAAAAGGACAATTACAAACAGGAATCGAATGCAACCGGCGCAGGAACACTGCCAGCGCATCA
ACAATATTTTCACCTGAATCAGGATATTCTTCTAATACCTGGAATGCTGTTTTCCCAGGGATCGCAGTGG
TGAGTAACCATGCATCATCAGGAGTACGGATAAAATGCTTGATGGTCGGAAGAGGCATAAATTCCGTCAG
CCAGTTTAGTCTGACCATCTCATCTGTAACATCATTGGCAACGCTACCTTTGCCATGTTTCAGAAACAAC
TCTGGCGCATCGGGCTTCCCATACAATCGATAGATTGTCGCACCTGATTGCCCGACATTATCGCGAGCCC
ATTTATACCCATATAAATCAGCATCCATGTTGGAATTTAATCGCGGCCTAGAGCAAGACGTTTCCCGTTG
AATATGGCTCATACTCTTCCTTTTTCAATATTATTGAAGCATTTATCAGGGTTATTGTCTCATGAGCGGA
TACATATTTGAATGTATTTAGAAAAATAAACAAATAGGGGTTCCGCGCACATTTCCCCGAAAAGTGCCAC
CTGACGTCTAAGAAACCATTATTATCATGACATTAACCTATAAAAATAGGCGTATCACGAGGCCCTTTCG
TC
