>Addgene plasmid #121246 | pUC57-Kan_BR32_00101951 | depositor partial sequence | sequence record 230744 | BR32_00101951
TTGGTCTCTAATGGTTTCTGTTCCATTTCAAGGTTCTAATACTTTTAATAATTGTGAAGTTTCTGTTAGA
GATAAATCTGGTACTGAAGTTGCTCATGCTTGTATTAAAGCTGGTGGTTCTAAAAATGTTGGTGGTGCTG
TTGTTTCTACTTCTAATAAATGTGTTGTTTCTACTACTTCTAAAACTTTGACTGCTGTTCATGTTGGTGG
TTGTGATATTTGAGCTTAGAGACCAA
