>Addgene plasmid #121246 | pUC57-Kan_BR32_00101951 | depositor partial sequence | sequence record 230745 | empty_vector
TCGCGCGTTTCGGTGATGACGGTGAAAACCTCTGACACATGCAGCTCCCGGAGACGGTCACAGCTTGTCT
GTAAGCGGATGCCGGGAGCAGACAAGCCCGTCAGGGCGCGTCAGCGGGTGTTGGCGGGTGTCGGGGCTGG
CTTAACTATGCGGCATCAGAGCAGATTGTACTGAGAGTGCACCATATGCGGTGTGAAATACCGCACAGAT
GCGTAAGGAGAAAATACCGCATCAGGCGCCATTCGCCATTCAGGCTGCGCAACTGTTGGGAAGGGCGATC
GGTGCGGGCCTCTTCGCTATTACGCCAGCTGGCGAAAGGGGGATGTGCTGCAAGGCGATTAAGTTGGGTA
ACGCCAGGGTTTTCCCAGTCACGACGTTGTAAAACGACGGCCAGTGAATTGACGCGTATTGGGATATCCC
AATGGCGCGCCGAGCTTGGCTCGAGCATGGTCATAGCTGTTTCCTGTGTGAAATTGTTATCCGCTCACAA
TTCCACACAACATACGAGCCGGAAGCATAAAGTGTAAAGCCTGGGGTGCCTAATGAGTGAGCTAACTCAC
ATTAATTGCGTTGCGCTCACTGCCCGCTTTCCAGTCGGGAAACCTGTCGTGCCAGCTGCATTAATGAATC
GGCCAACGCGCGGGGAGAGGCGGTTTGCGTATTGGGCGCTCTTCCGCTTCCTCGCTCACTGACTCGCTGC
GCTCGGTCGTTCGGCTGCGGCGAGCGGTATCAGCTCACTCAAAGGCGGTAATACGGTTATCCACAGAATC
AGGGGATAACGCAGGAAAGAACATGTGAGCAAAAGGCCAGCAAAAGGCCAGGAACCGTAAAAAGGCCGCG
TTGCTGGCGTTTTTCCATAGGCTCCGCCCCCCTGACGAGCATCACAAAAATCGACGCTCAAGTCAGAGGT
GGCGAAACCCGACAGGACTATAAAGATACCAGGCGTTTCCCCCTGGAAGCTCCCTCGTGCGCTCTCCTGT
TCCGACCCTGCCGCTTACCGGATACCTGTCCGCCTTTCTCCCTTCGGGAAGCGTGGCGCTTTCTCATAGC
TCACGCTGTAGGTATCTCAGTTCGGTGTAGGTCGTTCGCTCCAAGCTGGGCTGTGTGCACGAACCCCCCG
TTCAGCCCGACCGCTGCGCCTTATCCGGTAACTATCGTCTTGAGTCCAACCCGGTAAGACACGACTTATC
GCCACTGGCAGCAGCCACTGGTAACAGGATTAGCAGAGCGAGGTATGTAGGCGGTGCTACAGAGTTCTTG
AAGTGGTGGCCTAACTACGGCTACACTAGAAGAACAGTATTTGGTATCTGCGCTCTGCTGAAGCCAGTTA
CCTTCGGAAAAAGAGTTGGTAGCTCTTGATCCGGCAAACAAACCACCGCTGGTAGCGGTGGTTTTTTTGT
TTGCAAGCAGCAGATTACGCGCAGAAAAAAAGGATCTCAAGAAGATCCTTTGATCTTTTCTACGGGGTCT
GACGCTCAGTGGAACGAAAACTCACGTTAAGGGATTTTGGTCATGAGATTATCAAAAAGGATCTTCACCT
AGATCCTTTTAAATTAAAAATGAAGTTTTAAATCAATCTAAAGTATATATGAGTAAACTTGGTCTGACAG
TTAGAAAAACTCATCGAGCATCAAATGAAACTGCAATTTATTCATATCAGGATTATCAATACCATATTTT
TGAAAAAGCCGTTTCTGTAATGAAGGAGAAAACTCACCGAGGCAGTTCCATAGGATGGCAAGATCCTGGT
ATCGGTCTGCGATTCCGACTCGTCCAACATCAATACAACCTATTAATTTCCCCTCGTCAAAAATAAGGTT
ATCAAGTGAGAAATCACCATGAGTGACGACTGAATCCGGTGAGAATGGCAAAAGTTTATGCATTTCTTTC
CAGACTTGTTCAACAGGCCAGCCATTACGCTCGTCATCAAAATCACTCGCATCAACCAAACCGTTATTCA
TTCGTGATTGCGCCTGAGCGAGACGAAATACGCGATCGCTGTTAAAAGGACAATTACAAACAGGAATCGA
ATGCAACCGGCGCAGGAACACTGCCAGCGCATCAACAATATTTTCACCTGAATCAGGATATTCTTCTAAT
ACCTGGAATGCTGTTTTCCCAGGGATCGCAGTGGTGAGTAACCATGCATCATCAGGAGTACGGATAAAAT
GCTTGATGGTCGGAAGAGGCATAAATTCCGTCAGCCAGTTTAGTCTGACCATCTCATCTGTAACATCATT
GGCAACGCTACCTTTGCCATGTTTCAGAAACAACTCTGGCGCATCGGGCTTCCCATACAATCGATAGATT
GTCGCACCTGATTGCCCGACATTATCGCGAGCCCATTTATACCCATATAAATCAGCATCCATGTTGGAAT
TTAATCGCGGCCTAGAGCAAGACGTTTCCCGTTGAATATGGCTCATACTCTTCCTTTTTCAATATTATTG
AAGCATTTATCAGGGTTATTGTCTCATGAGCGGATACATATTTGAATGTATTTAGAAAAATAAACAAATA
GGGGTTCCGCGCACATTTCCCCGAAAAGTGCCACCTGACGTCTAAGAAACCATTATTATCATGACATTAA
CCTATAAAAATAGGCGTATCACGAGGCCCTTTCGTC
