>Addgene plasmid #121246 | pUC57-Kan_BR32_00101951 | addgene partial sequence | sequence record 237872 | M13-F20 5'-TGTAAAACGACGGCCAGT-3'
TTGGTCTCTAGCTCAAATATCACAACCACCAACATGAACAGCAGTCAAAGTTTTAGAAGTAGTAGAAACA
ACACATTTATTAGAAGTAGAAACAACAGCACCACCAACATTTTTAGAACCACCAGCTTTAATACAAGCAT
GAGCAACTTCAGTACCAGATTTATCTCTAACAGAAACTTCACAATTATTAAAAGTATTAGAACCTTGAAA
TGGAACAGAAACCATTAGAGACCAAGTTCCATCCCAATGGCGCGCCGAGCTTGGCTCGAGCATGGTCATA
GCTGTTTCCTGTGTGAAATTGTTATCCGCTCACAATTCCACACAACATACGAGCCGGAAGCATAAAGTGT
AAAGCCTGGGGTGCCTAATGAGTGAGCTAACTCACATTAATTGCGTTGCGCTCACTGCCCGCTTTCCAGT
CGGGAAACCTGTCGTGCCAGCTGCATTAATGAATCGGCCAACGCGCGGGGAGAGGCGGTTTGCGTATTGG
GCGCTCTTCCGCTTCCTCGCTCACTGACTCGCTGCGCTCGGTCGTTCGGCTGCGGCGAGCGGTATCAGCT
CACTCAAAGGCGGTAATACGGTTATCCACAGAATCAGGGGATAACGCAGGAAAGAACATGTGAGCAAAAG
GCCAGCAAAAGGCCAGGAACCGTAAAAAGGCCGCGTTGCTGGCGTTTTTCCATAGGCTCCGCCCCCCTGA
CGAGCATCACAAAAATCGACGCTCAAGTCAGAGGTGGCGAAACCCGACAGGACTATAAAGATACCAGGCG
TTTCCCCCTGGAAGCTCCCTCGTGCGCTCTCCTGTCCGACCCTGCCGCTTACCGGATACCTGTCCGCCTT
TCTCCCTTCGGGAAGCGTGGCGCTTTCTCATAGCTCACGCTGT
